Addgene plasmid #188861: Lidtsur-6
Purpose: Avs inhibitor Lidtsur-6
Depositing lab: Feng Zhang. Depositing organization: Broad Institute. Publication: Prokaryotic innate immunity through pattern recognition of conserved viral proteins. Gao LA, Wilkinson ME, Strecker J, Makarova KS, Macrae RK, Koonin EV, Zhang F. Science. 2022 Aug 12;377(6607):eabm4096. doi: 10.1126/science.abm4096. Epub 2022 Aug 12. PubMed 35951700.
Backbone
  Vector backbone: pBR322
  Backbone size w/o insert (bp): 2840
  Total vector size (bp): 3253
  Vector type: Bacterial Expression
Growth in bacteria
  Bacterial resistance: Ampicillin, 100 μg/mL
  Growth temperature: 37°C
  Growth strain: DH5alpha
  Copy number: Low Copy
Gene/Insert
  Gene/Insert name: Lidtsur-6
  Insert size (bp): 413
  GenBank ID: YP_009821604.1
  Promoter: J23105
  Cloning method: Gibson Cloning
  Sequencing primers: 5′ N/A
Terms and licenses: Academic/Nonprofit Terms; Industry Terms: Not Available to Industry
How to cite: Lidtsur-6 was a gift from Feng Zhang (Addgene plasmid # 188861 ; http://n2t.net/addgene:188861 ; RRID:Addgene_188861)
