[The description below was written by a language model from this plasmid's Addgene catalogue record and pLannotate feature annotations shown in this document.]
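Description:
Lidtsur-6 is a small bacterial expression plasmid (about 3.25 kb) built on a pBR322 backbone and used to express a phage-encoded inhibitor of Avs (antiviral STAND) defence proteins in Escherichia coli. It replicates from the ColE1/pMB1-family origin. The feature table also shows the rop gene, whose product keeps copy number down, and the pBR322 bom (basis of mobility) region, consistent with the catalogue's low-copy designation. Selection is by ampicillin, through the β-lactamase gene driven by its own bla promoter.

The payload is a roughly 413 bp insert encoding Lidtsur-6, introduced by Gibson assembly. The record ties it to a protein accession but does not name the source organism. The catalogue lists the promoter as J23105, a constitutive synthetic promoter from the Anderson collection. The automated annotation instead flags a short fragment matching J23119 near the end of the sequence map; members of this promoter family differ by only a few bases, so this probably marks the same element rather than a second promoter. The Lidtsur-6 coding sequence is not annotated. The position of the promoter near the end of the circular map and of a T7 terminator near its start suggests that the open reading frame spans the numbering origin between them, although the record does not confirm this. An additional predicted E. coli open reading frame (YPB1_ECOLX) lies upstream of the promoter and is likely a backbone remnant. No epitope tags or reporters are recorded.

The stated purpose is simply to serve as an Avs inhibitor. The associated study concerns prokaryotic innate immunity based on recognition of conserved viral proteins. The plasmid is therefore presumably used to supply constitutive expression of this anti-defence protein in bacteria carrying an Avs system, to test whether it blocks Avs activity.
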