Features (pLannotate 1.2.2; 8 found; start..end, strand, type, name):
    105..152     +  terminator     T7 terminator: transcription terminator for bacteriophage T7 RNA polymerase
    218..322     +  promoter       AmpR promoter: bla
    323..1183    +  CDS            AmpR: β-lactamase; bla; confers resistance to ampicillin, carbenicillin, and related antibiotics
   1354..1942    +  rep_origin     ori: high-copy-number ColE1/pMB1/pBR322/pUC origin of replication
   2128..2267    -  misc_feature   bom: basis of mobility region from pBR322
   2369..2560    -  CDS            rop: Rop protein, which maintains plasmids at low copy number; rop
   2577..2957    +  CDS            YPB1_ECOLX: Protein predicted: Swiss-Prot protein existence level 4. From Escherichia coli.
   2999..3017    +  promoter       J23119(SpeI) promoter (fragment): bacterial promoter (Registry of Standard Biological Parts BBa J23119) modified to end with an SpeI site
>Addgene plasmid #188861 | Lidtsur-6 | addgene full sequence | sequence record 369433 | Addgene NGS Result
CGGAAGCGGCAGCGCAGTACAGCCCGGAGAAAGTGGCTGAGTTCACTGTCGATAACCCGGCGCTGGATGA
GTTCGTCGCTGCTGTAGCGTAAGCTGAGCAATAACTAGCATAACCCCTTGGGGCCTCTAAACGGGTCTTG
AGGGGTTTTTTGTATAGGTTAATGTCATGATAATAATGGTTTCTTAGACGTCAGGTGGCACTTTTCGGGG
AAATGTGCGCGGAACCCCTATTTGTTTATTTTTCTAAATACATTCAAATATGTATCCGCTCATGAGACAA
TAACCCTGATAAATGCTTCAATAATATTGAAAAAGGAAGAGTATGAGTATTCAACATTTCCGTGTCGCCC
TTATTCCCTTTTTTGCGGCATTTTGCCTTCCTGTTTTTGCTCACCCAGAAACGCTGGTGAAAGTAAAAGA
TGCTGAAGATCAGTTGGGTGCACGAGTGGGTTACATCGAACTGGATCTCAACAGCGGTAAGATCCTTGAG
AGTTTTCGCCCCGAAGAACGTTTTCCAATGATGAGCACTTTTAAAGTTCTGCTATGTGGCGCGGTATTAT
CCCGTGTTGACGCCGGGCAAGAGCAACTCGGTCGCCGCATACACTATTCTCAGAATGACTTGGTTGAGTA
CTCACCAGTCACAGAAAAGCATCTTACGGATGGCATGACAGTAAGAGAATTATGCAGTGCTGCCATAACC
ATGAGTGATAACACTGCGGCCAACTTACTTCTGACAACGATCGGAGGACCGAAGGAGCTAACCGCTTTTT
TGCACAACATGGGGGATCATGTAACTCGCCTTGATCGTTGGGAACCGGAGCTGAATGAAGCCATACCAAA
CGACGAGCGTGACACCACGATGCCTGCAGCAATGGCAACAACGTTGCGCAAACTATTAACTGGCGAACTA
CTTACTCTAGCTTCCCGGCAACAATTAATAGACTGGATGGAGGCGGATAAAGTTGCAGGACCACTTCTGC
GCTCGGCCCTTCCGGCTGGCTGGTTTATTGCTGATAAATCTGGAGCCGGTGAGCGTGGGTCTCGCGGTAT
CATTGCAGCACTGGGGCCAGATGGTAAGCCCTCCCGTATCGTAGTTATCTACACGACGGGGAGTCAGGCA
ACTATGGATGAACGAAATAGACAGATCGCTGAGATAGGTGCCTCACTGATTAAGCATTGGTAACTGTCAG
ACCAAGTTTACTCATATATACTTTAGATTGATTTAAAACTTCATTTTTAATTTAAAAGGATCTAGGTGAA
GATCCTTTTTGATAATCTCATGACCAAAATCCCTTAACGTGAGTTTTCGTTCCACTGAGCGTCAGACCCC
GTAGAAAAGATCAAAGGATCTTCTTGAGATCCTTTTTTTCTGCGCGTAATCTGCTGCTTGCAAACAAAAA
AACCACCGCTACCAGCGGTGGTTTGTTTGCCGGATCAAGAGCTACCAACTCTTTTTCCGAAGGTAACTGG
CTTCAGCAGAGCGCAGATACCAAATACTGTCCTTCTAGTGTAGCCGTAGTTAGGCCACCACTTCAAGAAC
TCTGTAGCACCGCCTACATACCTCGCTCTGCTAATCCTGTTACCAGTGGCTGCTGCCAGTGGCGATAAGT
CGTGTCTTACCGGGTTGGACTCAAGACGATAGTTACCGGATAAGGCGCAGCGGTCGGGCTGAACGGGGGG
TTCGTGCACACAGCCCAGCTTGGAGCGAACGACCTACACCGAACTGAGATACCTACAGCGTGAGCTATGA
GAAAGCGCCACGCTTCCCGAAGGGAGAAAGGCGGACAGGTATCCGGTAAGCGGCAGGGTCGGAACAGGAG
AGCGCACGAGGGAGCTTCCAGGGGGAAACGCCTGGTATCTTTATAGTCCTGTCGGGTTTCGCCACCTCTG
ACTTGAGCGTCGATTTTTGTGATGCTCGTCAGGGGGGCGGAGCCTATGGAAAAACGCCAGCAACGCGGCC
TTTTTACGGTTCCTGGCCTTTTGCTGGCCTTTTGCTCACATGTTCTTTCCTGCGTTATCCCCTGATTCTG
TGGATAACCGTATTACCGCCTTTGAGTGAGCTGATACCGCTCGCCGCAGCCGAACGACCGAGCGCAGCGA
GTCAGTGAGCGAGGAAGCGGAAGAGCGCCTGATGCGGTATTTTCTCCTTACGCATCTGTGCGGTATTTCA
CACCGCAATGGTGCACTCTCAGTACAATCTGCTCTGATGCCGCATAGTTAAGCCAGTATACACTCCGCTA
TCGCTACGTGACTGGGTCATGGCTGCGCCCCGACACCCGCCAACACCCGCTGACGCGCCCTGACGGGCTT
GTCTGCTCCCGGCATCCGCTTACAGACAAGCTGTGACCGTCTCCGGGAGCTGCATGTGTCAGAGGTTTTC
ACCGTCATCACCGAAACGCGCGAGGCAGCTGCGGTAAAGCTCATCAGCGTGGTCGTGAAGCGATTCACAG
ATGTCTGCCTGTTCATCCGCGTCCAGCTCGTTGAGTTTCTCCAGAAGCGTTAATGTCTGGCTTCTGATAA
AGCGGGCCATGTTAAGGGCGGTTTTTTCCTGTTTGGTCACTGATGCCTCCGTGTAAGGGGGATTTCTGTT
CATGGGGGTAATGATACCGATGAAACGAGAGAGGATGCTCACGATACGGGTTACTGATGATGAACATGCC
CGGTTACTGGAACGTTGTGAGGGTAAACAACTGGCGGTATGGATGCGGCGGGACCAGAGAAAAATCACTC
AGGGTCAATGCCAGCGCTTCGTTAATACAGATGTAGGTGTTCCACAGGGTAGCCAGCAGCATCCTGCGAT
GCAGATCCGGAACATAATGGTGCAGGGCGCTGACTTCCGCGTTTCCAGACTTTACGAAACACGGAAACCG
AAGACCATTCATGTTGTTGCTCAGGTCGCAGACGTTTTGCAGCAGCAGTCGCTTCACGTTCGCTCGCGTA
TCGGTGATTCATTCTGCTAATTGAAGACGAAAGGGCCTCGTGATACGCCTATTTTACGGCTAGCTCAGTC
CTAGGTACTATGCTAGCTGTGAAAAAGAGGAGAAAGGATCTATGACCAAAGTAACCGTACTGCTGACCAG
TGACAAAGTAACCCTCATCGCTCTGCTGGGTGATGCTGTAGAAGATACGCCGTCACTGGCTCTGGATATC
AAGCCGGGTTCCGACCTGTCTGCTGCTATCGCTGAACTGGAAACGCAGTTGAAGAAACCGACTGCGCCTA
TCATGTTCATCGTGAATGGTGGCGGGTACAGCC
